>Addgene plasmid #124691 | EGFP-miSFIT-2x | addgene full sequence | sequence record 243853 | Addgene NGS Result
TTTCCATAGGCTCCGCCCCCCTGACGAGCATCACAAAAATCGACGCTCAAGTCAGAGGTGGCGAAACCCG
ACAGGACTATAAAGATACCAGGCGTTTCCCCCTGGAAGCTCCCTCGTGCGCTCTCCTGTTCCGACCCTGC
CGCTTACCGGATACCTGTCCGCCTTTCTCCCTTCGGGAAGCGTGGCGCTTTCTCATAGCTCACGCTGTAG
GTATCTCAGTTCGGTGTAGGTCGTTCGCTCCAAGCTGGGCTGTGTGCACGAACCCCCCGTTCAGCCCGAC
CGCTGCGCCTTATCCGGTAACTATCGTCTTGAGTCCAACCCGGTAAGACACGACTTATCGCCACTGGCAG
CAGCCACTGGTAACAGGATTAGCAGAGCGAGGTATGTAGGCGGTGCTACAGAGTTCTTGAAGTGGTGGCC
TAACTACGGCTACACTAGAAGAACAGTATTTGGTATCTGCGCTCTGCTGAAGCCAGTTACCTTCGGAAAA
AGAGTTGGTAGCTCTTGATCCGGCAAACAAACCACCGCTGGTAGCGGTGGTTTTTTTGTTTGCAAGCAGC
AGATTACGCGCAGAAAAAAAGGATCTCAAGAAGATCCTTTGATCTTTTCTACGGGGTCTGACGCTCAGTG
GAACGAAAACTCACGTTAAGGGATTTTGGTCATGAGATTATCAAAAAGGATCTTCACCTAGATCCTTTTA
AATTAAAAATGAAGTTTTAAATCAATCTAAAGTATATATGAGTAAACTTGGTCTGACAGTTACCAATGCT
TAATCAGTGAGGCACCTATCTCAGCGATCTGTCTATTTCGTTCATCCATAGTTGCCTGACTCCCCGTCGT
GTAGATAACTACGATACGGGAGGGCTTACCATCTGGCCCCAGTGCTGCAATGATACCGCGAGACCCACGC
TCACCGGCTCCAGATTTATCAGCAATAAACCAGCCAGCCGGAAGGGCCGAGCGCAGAAGTGGTCCTGCAA
CTTTATCCGCCTCCATCCAGTCTATTAATTGTTGCCGGGAAGCTAGAGTAAGTAGTTCGCCAGTTAATAG
TTTGCGCAACGTTGTTGCCATTGCTACAGGCATCGTGGTGTCACGCTCGTCGTTTGGTATGGCTTCATTC
AGCTCCGGTTCCCAACGATCAAGGCGAGTTACATGATCCCCCATGTTGTGCAAAAAAGCGGTTAGCTCCT
TCGGTCCTCCGATCGTTGTCAGAAGTAAGTTGGCCGCAGTGTTATCACTCATGGTTATGGCAGCACTGCA
TAATTCTCTTACTGTCATGCCATCCGTAAGATGCTTTTCTGTGACTGGTGAGTACTCAACCAAGTCATTC
TGAGAATAGTGTATGCGGCGACCGAGTTGCTCTTGCCCGGCGTCAATACGGGATAATACCGCGCCACATA
GCAGAACTTTAAAAGTGCTCATCATTGGAAAACGTTCTTCGGGGCGAAAACTCTCAAGGATCTTACCGCT
GTTGAGATCCAGTTCGATGTAACCCACTCGTGCACCCAACTGATCTTCAGCATCTTTTACTTTCACCAGC
GTTTCTGGGTGAGCAAAAACAGGAAGGCAAAATGCCGCAAAAAAGGGAATAAGGGCGACACGGAAATGTT
GAATACTCATACTCTTCCTTTTTCAATATTATTGAAGCATTTATCAGGGTTATTGTCTCATGAGCGGATA
CATATTTGAATGTATTTAGAAAAATAAACAAATAGGGGTTCCGCGCACATTTCCCCGAAAAGTGCCACCT
AAATTGTAAGCGTTAATATTTTGTTAAAATTCGCGTTAAATTTTTGTTAAATCAGCTCATTTTTTAACCA
ATAGGCCGAAATCGGCAAAATCCCTTATAAATCAAAAGAATAGACCGAGATAGGGT
[37 nt withheld, positions 1877-1913]
AAAGAACGTGGACTCCAACGTCAAAGG
[49 nt withheld, positions 1941-1989]
T
[91 nt withheld, positions 1991-2081]
G
[124 nt withheld, positions 2083-2206]
CCCATTCGCCATTCAGGCTGCGCAACTGTTGGGAAGGGCGATCGGTGCGGGCCTCTTCGCTATTACGCCA
GCTGGCGAAAGGGGGATGTGCTGCAAGGCGATTAAGTTGGGTAACGCCAGGGTTTTCCCAGTCACGACGT
TGTAAAACGACGGCCAGTGAGCGCGCGTAATACGACTCACTATAGGGCGAATTGGGTACGTCCCTAGGCC
TCCAAAAAAGCCTCCTCACTACTTCTGGAATAGCTCAGAGGCCGAGGCGGCCTCGGCCTCTGCATAAATA
AAAAAAATTAGTCAGCCATGGGGCGGAGAATGGGCGGAACTGGGCGGAGTTAGGGGCGGGATGGGCGGAG
TTAGGGGCGGGATAGCTAGAGCCAGACATGATAAGATACATTGATGAGTTTGGACAAACCACAACTAGAA
TGCAGTGAAAAAAATGCTTTATTTGTGAAATTTGTGATGCTATTGCTTTATTTGTAACCATTATAAGCTG
CAATAAACAAGTTCCTCTCACTCTCTGATATTCATTTCTTTGCAAGTTATAAATACTGAATAATAAGATG
ACATGAACTACTACTGCTAGAGATTTTCCACACTGACTAAAAGGGTCTGAGGGATCTCTAGTTACCAGAG
TCACACAACAGACGGGCACACACTACTTGAAGCACTCAAGGCAAGCTTTATTGAGGCTTAAGCAGTGGGT
TCCCTAGTTAGCCAGAGAGCTCCCAGGCTCAGATCTGGTCTAACCAGAGAGACCCAGTACAAGCAAAAAG
CAGATCTTGTCTTCGTTGGGAGTGAATTAGCCCTTCCAGTCCCCCCTTTTCTTTTAAAAAGTGGCTAAGA
TCTACAGCTGCCTTGTAAGTCATTGGTCTTAAAGGTACCGAGCTCGAATTCCAGGCGGGGAGGCGGCCCA
AAGGGAGATCCGACTCGTCTGAGGGCGAAGGCGAAGACGCGGAAGAGGCCGCAGAGCCGGCAGCAGGCCG
CGGGAAGGAAGGTCCGCTGGATTGAGGGCCGAAGGGACGTAGCAGAAGGACGTCCCGCGCAGAATCCAGG
TGGCAACACAGGCGAGCAGCCATGGAAAGGACGTCAGCTTCCCCGACAACACCACGGAATTGTCAGTGCC
CAACAGCCGAGCCCCTGTCCAGCAGCGGGCAAGGCAGGCGGCGATGAGTTCCGCCGTGGCAATAGGGAGG
GGGAAAGCGAAAGTCCCGGAAAGGAGCTGACAGGTGGTGGCAATGCCCCAACCAGTGGGGGTTGCGTCAG
CAAACACAGTGCACACCACGCCACGTTGCCTGACAACGGGCCACAACTCCTCATAAAGAGACAGCAACCA
GGATTTATACAAGGAGGAGAAAATGAAAGCCATACGGGAAGCAATAGCATGATACAAAGGCATTAAAGCA
GCGTATCCACATAGCGTAAAAGGAGCAACATAGTTAAGAATACCAGTCAATCTTTCACAAATTTTGTAAT
CCAGAGGTTGATTGTCGACTCTAGACTCGACTCTAGAGGATCCCCCTGTTCCACCTCTTGAAGGCTATGT
AGGCCACAAGGCCCACAACCACAGCAGCCAGGATGGAGCAATAGACAGGGATGAGGTTGTCGGTGGTGCC
TCGGGTCACCACGGGCTGGGAGCTGCCCATCACTGTGGTCACCACACCTGCCACCGTGCTGGCTATGAGG
TCTTGTTCTGGAGGTGCCTCAGGCTCCTGGGTGCTGGGGGCTGTGCTGTCCGAGCCCTCTGGGGGTGTGG
ACCGTGTAATCCAACGGCCAGGGATCTCCTCGCACTCGGCGTCGGCCCAGCGTGTGCACTCGCGGAGCTG
GCGCTCGGTGTCCTCGCACACGGTGCAGGGCAGGCACGGGTCCACGTGGTTGGCCTCGTCGGAATACGTG
CCGTCGGGGCACTCCTCGCACACGGTGTTCTGCTTGTCCTGGCAGGAGAACACGAGGCCCGAGCCCGCCT
CGCACACGCGGCACGCCTCGCAGCGCCCAGTCGTCTCATCCTGGTAGTAGCCGTAGGCGCAGCGGCACAC
GGCGTCGTCGGCCTCCACGCACGGCGCCGACATGCTCTGGAGCCCCACGCACTCGGTGCACGGCTTGCAC
GGCTCGGTCGCGCTCACCACGTCGGAGAACGTCACGCTGTCCAGGCAGGGCTCACACACGGTCTGGTTGG
CTCCACAAGGCTGGGCCACACCCTCGCCCAGGTTGCAGGCTTTGCAGCACTCACCGCTGTGTGTGTACAG
GCCTGTGGGGCATGCCTCCTTGGCACCTCCAAGGGACACCCCCAGAAGCAGCAACAGCAGCAGGCGCGGC
CCGTCCATGGCGCGGCCGGTGGCACCTGCCCCCATCGCCCGCCTCCCGCGGCAGCGCTCGACTTCCAGCT
CGGTCCGCTTTGCGGACTGATGGGGCTGCGCTGCGCTGCGCTCCAGCGCCCCCCCTGCCCGCCGGAGCTG
GCCGCGGCCCGAATTCCTGCAGCCCGGGGGATCCCCCTGGGGAGAGAGGTCGGTGATTCGGTCAACGAGG
GAGCCGACTGCCGACGTGCGCTCCGGAGGCTTGCAGAATGCGGAACACCGCGCGGGCAGGAACAGGGCCC
ACACTACCGCCCCACACCCCGCCTCCCGCACCGCCCCTTCCCGGCCGCTGCTCTCGGCGCGCCCTGCTGA
GCAGCCGCTATTGGCCACAGCCCATCGCGGTCGGCGCGCTGCCATTGCTCCCTGGCGCTGTCCGTCTGCG
AGGGTACTAGTGAGACGTGCGGCTTCCGTTTGTCACGTCCGGCACGCCGCGAACCGCAAGGAACCTTCCC
GACTTAGGGGCGGAGCAGGAAGCGTCGCCGGGGGGCCCACAAGGGTAGCGGCGAAGATCCGGGTGACGCT
GCGAACGGACGTGAAGAATGTGCGAGACCCAGGGTCGGCGCCGCTGCGTTTCCCGGAACCACGCCCAGAG
CAGCCGCGTCCCTGCGCAAACCCAGGGCTGCCTTGGAAAAGGCGCAACCCCAACCCCGTGGAATTCGATA
TCAAGCTTCTCGAGGGTAGGCGTGTACGGTGGGAGGCCTATATAAGCAGAGCTCGTTTAGTGAACCGTCA
GATCGCCTGGAGACGCCATCCACGCTGTTTTGACCTCCATAGAAGACACCGGGACCGATCCAGCCTCCGC
GGAATTCACCATGGTGAGCAAGGGCGAGGAGCTGTTCACCGGGGTGGTGCCCATCCTGGTCGAGCTGGAC
GGCGACGTAAACGGCCACAAGTTCAGCGTGTCCGGCGAGGGCGAGGGCGATGCCACCTACGGCAAGCTGA
CCCTGAAGTTCATCTGCACCACCGGCAAGCTGCCCGTGCCCTGGCCCACCCTCGTGACCACCCTGACCTA
CGGCGTGCAGTGCTTCAGCCGCTACCCCGACCACATGAAGCAGCACGACTTCTTCAAGTCCGCCATGCCC
GAAGGCTACGTCCAGGAGCGCACCATCTTCTTCAAGGACGACGGCAACTACAAGACCCGCGCCGAGGTGA
AGTTCGAGGGCGACACCCTGGTGAACCGCATCGAGCTGAAGGGCATCGACTTCAAGGAGGACGGCAACAT
CCTGGGGCACAAGCTGGAGTACAACTACAACAGCCACAACGTCTATATCATGGCCGACAAGCAGAAGAAC
GGCATCAAGGTGAACTTCAAGATCCGCCACAACATCGAGGACGGCAGCGTGCAGCTCGCCGACCACTACC
AGCAGAACACCCCCATCGGCGACGGCCCCGTGCTGCTGCCCGACAACCACTACCTGAGCACCCAGTCCGC
CCTGAGCAAAGACCCCAACGAGAAGCGCGATCACATGGTCCTGCTGGAGTTCGTGACCGCCGCCGGGATC
ACTCTCGGCATGGACGAGCTGTACAAGTAAAGCGGCCGCGTCGAGAGATGGGGGAGGCTAACTGAGCTAG
CCTACCTGCACTGTAAGCACTTTGTATCTACCTGCACTGTAAGCACTTTGACCGGTACTAGCTTAGTCAT
GCACCGGGCTGCAGGAATTCGATGACAGGCGCAGCTTCCGAGGGATTTGAGATCCAGACATGATAAGATA
CATTGATGAGTTTGGACAAACCAAAACTAGAATGCAGTGAAAAAAATGCCTTATTTGTGAAATTTGTGAT
GCTATTGCCTTATTTGTAACCATTATAAGCTGCAATAAACAAGTTAACAACAACAATTGCATTCATTTTA
TGTTTCAGGTTCAGGGGGAGGTGTGGGAGGTTTTTTAAAGCAAGTAAAACCTCTACAAATGTGGTATGGC
TGATTATGATCAGATCTCTCGAGGCTAGTCTCGTGATCGATAAAATTTTGAATTTTTGTAATTTGTTTTT
GTAATTCTTTAGTTTGTATGTCTGTTGCTATTATGTCTACTATTCTTTCCCCTGCACTGTACCCCCCAAT
CCCCCCTTTTCTTTTAAAAGTTAACCGATACCGTCGAGATCCGTTCACTAATCGAATGGATCTGTCTCTG
TCTCTCTCTCCACCTTCTTCTTCTATTCCTTCGGGCCTGTCGGGTCCCCTCGGGGTTGGGAGGTGGGTCT
GAAACGATAATGGTGAATATCCCTGCCTAACTCTATTCACTATAGAAAGTACAGCAAAAACTATTCTTAA
ACCTACCAAGCCTCCTACTATCATTATGAATAATTTTATATACCACAGCCAATTTGTTATGTTAAACCAA
TTCCACAAACTTGCCCATTTATCTAATTCCAATAATTCTTGTTCATTCTTTTCTTGCTGGTTTTGCGATT
CTTCAATTAAGGAGTGTATTAAGCTTGTGTAATTGTTAATTTCTCTGTCCCACTCCATCCAGGTCGTGTG
ATTCCAAATCTGTTCCAGAGATTTATTACTCCAACTAGCATTCCAAGGCACAGCAGTGGTGCAAATGAGT
TTTCCAGAGCAACCCCAAATCCCCAGGAGCTGTTGATCCTTTAGGTATCTTTCCACAGCCAGGATTCTTG
CCTGGAGCTGCTTGATGCCCCAGACTGTGAGTTGCAACAGATGCTGTTGCGCCTCAATAGCCCTCAGCAA
ATTGTTCTGCTGCTGCACTATACCAGACAATAATTGTCTGGCCTGTACCGTCAGCGTCATTGACGCTGCG
CCCATAGTGCTTCCTGCTGCTCCCAAGAACCCAAGGAACAAAGCTCCTATTCCCACTGCTCTTTTTTCTC
TCTGCACCACTCTTCTCTTTGCCTTGGTGGGTGCTACTCCTAATGGTTCAATTTTTACTACTTTATATTT
ATATAATTCACTTCTCCAATTGTCCCTCATATCTCCTCCTCCAGGTCTGAAGATCAGCGGCCGCTTGCTG
TGCGGTGGTCTTACTTTTGTTTTGCTCTTCCTCTATCTTGTCTAAAGCTTCCTTGGTGTCTTTTATCTCT
ATCCTTTGATGCACACAATAGAGGGTTGCTACTGTATTATATAATGATCTAAGTTCTTCTGATCCTGTCT
GAAGGGATGGTTGTAGCTGTCCCAGTATTTGTCTACAGCCTTCTGATGTTTCTAACAGGCCAGGATTAAC
TGCGAATCGTTCTAGCTCCCTGCTTGCCCATACTATATGTTTTAATTTATATTTTTTCTTTCCCCCTGGC
CTTAACCGAATTTTTTCCCATCGCGATCTAATTCTCCCCCGCTTAATACTGACGCTCTCGCACCCATCTC
TCTCCTTCTAGCCTCCGCTAGTCAAAATTTTTGGCGTACTCACCAGTCGCCGCCCCTCGCCTCTTGCCGT
GCGCGCTTCAGCAAGCCGAGTCCTGCGTCGAGAGAGCTCCTCTGGTTTCCCTTTCGCTTTCAAGTCCCTG
TTCGGGCGCCACTGCTAGAGATTTTCCACACTGACTAAAAGGGTCTGAGGGATCTCTAGTTACCAGAGTC
ACACAACAGACGGGCACACACTACTTGAAGCACTCAAGGCAAGCTTTATTGAGGCTTAAGCAGTGGGTTC
CCTAGTTAGCCAGAGAGCTCCCAGGCTCAGATCTGGTCTAACCAGAGAGACCCCGGTTCACTAAACGAGC
TCTGCTTATATAGACCTCCCACCGTACACGCCTACCGCCCATTTGCGTCAATGGGGCGGAGTTGTTACGA
CATTTTGGAAAGTCCCGTTGATTTTGGTGCCAAAACAAACTCCCATTGACGTCAATGGGGTGGAGACTTG
GAAATCCCCGTGAGTCAAACCGCTATCCACGCCCATTGATGTACTGCCAAAACCGCATCACCATGGTAAT
AGCGATGACTAATACGTAGATGTACTGCCAAGTAGGAAAGTCCCATAAGGTCATGTACTGGGCATAATGC
CAGGCGGGCCATTTACCGTCATTGACGTCAATAGGGGGCGTACTTGGCATATGATACACTTGATGTACTG
CCAAGTGGGCAGTTTACCGTAAATACTCCACCCATTGACGTCAATGGAAAGTCCCTATTGGCGTTACTAT
GGGAACATACGTCATTATTGACGTCAATGGGCGGGGGTCGTTGGGCGGTCAGCCAGGCGGGCCATTTACC
GTAAGTTATGTAACGCGGAACTCCATATATGGGCTATGAACTAATGACCCCGTAATTGATTACTATTAAT
AACTAGTCAATAATCAATGTCAACATGGCGGTAATGTTGGACATGAGCCAATATAAATGTACATATTATG
ATATGGATACAACGTATGCAATGGCCAAGCTTGCAGCTCCAGCTTTTGTTCCCTTTAGTGAGGGTTAATT
GCGCGCTTGGCGTAATCATGGTCATAGCTGTTTCCTGTGTGAAATTGTTATCCGCTCACAATTCCACACA
ACATACGAGCCGGAAGCATAAAGTGTAAAGCCTGGGGTGCCTAATGAGTGAGCTAACTCACATTAATTGC
GTTGCGCTCACTGCCCGCTTTCCAGTCGGGAAACCTGTCGTGCCAGCTGCATTAATGAATCGGCCAACGC
GCGGGGAGAGGCGGTTTGCGTATTGGGCGCTCTTCCGCTTCCTCGCTCACTGACTCGCTGCGCTCGGTCG
TTCGGCTGCGGCGAGCGGTATCAGCTCACTCAAAGGCGGTAATACGGTTATCCACAGAATCAGGGGATAA
CGCAGGAAAGAACATGTGAGCAAAAGGCCAGCAAAAGGCCAGGAACCGTAAAAAGGCCGCGTTGCTGGCG
TT
Features (pLannotate 1.2.2; 35 found; start..end, strand, type, name):
      1..589     -  rep_origin     ori: high-copy-number ColE1/pMB1/pBR322/pUC origin of replication
    760..1620    -  CDS            AmpR: β-lactamase; bla; confers resistance to ampicillin, carbenicillin, and related antibiotics
   1621..1725    -  promoter       AmpR promoter: bla
   1778..2206    -  rep_origin     f1 ori (sequence partly withheld): f1 bacteriophage origin of replication; arrow indicates direction of (+) strand synthesis
   2211..2366    -  CDS            lacZα (fragment): LacZα fragment of β-galactosidase; lacZ fragment
   2374..2392    +  promoter       T7 promoter: promoter for bacteriophage T7 RNA polymerase
   2413..2548    -  rep_origin     SV40 ori: SV40 origin of replication
   2588..2709    -  polyA_signal   SV40 poly(A) signal: SV40 polyadenylation signal
   2781..3014    -  LTR            3' LTR (ΔU3): self-inactivating 3' long terminal repeat (LTR) from HIV-1
   3016..3084    -  CDS            nef (fragment): NEF_HV1Z2 - Experimental evidence at protein level: Swiss-Prot protein existence level 1. Extracellular Nef protein targets CD4(+) T-lymphocytes for apoptosis by interacting with CXCR4 surface receptors. From Human immunodeficiency virus type 1 group M subtype D (isolate Z2/CDC-Z34) (HIV-1).
   3101..3689    -  misc_feature   WPRE: woodchuck hepatitis virus posttranscriptional regulatory element
   3703..3721    -  misc_feature   MCS (fragment): pUC18/19 multiple cloning site
   3724..4551    -  CDS            NGFR (fragment): TNR16_HUMAN - Also known as TNFRSF16. Experimental evidence at protein level: Swiss-Prot protein existence level 1. Low affinity receptor which can bind to NGF, BDNF, NTF3, and NTF4. Forms a heterodimeric receptor with SORCS2 that binds the precursor forms of NGF, BDNF and NTF3 with high affinity, and has much lower affinity for mature NGF and BDNF (PubMed:24908487). Plays an important role in differentiation and survival of specific neuronal populations during development (By similarity). Can mediate cell survival as well as cell death of neural cells. Plays a role in the inactivation of RHOA
   4666..4690    -  misc_feature   MCS (fragment): pBluescript multiple cloning site
   4693..5203    -  promoter       hPGK promoter: human phosphoglycerate kinase 1 promoter
   5206..5229    +  misc_feature   MCS (fragment): pBluescript multiple cloning site
   5231..5269    +  promoter       minimal CMV promoter: human cytomegalovirus (CMV) immediate early promoter
   5367..6086    +  CDS            EGFP: the original enhanced GFP (Yang et al., 1996) mammalian codon-optimized
   6200..6219    +  misc_feature   MCS (fragment): pBluescript multiple cloning site
   6247..6381    -  polyA_signal   SV40 poly(A) signal: SV40 polyadenylation signal
   6404..6488    -  CDS            large T antigen (fragment): large T antigen from SV40 (simian virus 40)
   6518..6635    -  misc_feature   cPPT/CTS: central polypurine tract and central termination sequence of HIV-1
   6654..6754    -  CDS            Rev (fragment): human immunodeficiency virus 1 (HIV-1) Rev protein; rev; enhances nuclear export of unspliced and incompletely spliced viral mRNAs
   7131..7364    -  misc_feature   RRE: The Rev response element (RRE) of HIV-1 allows for Rev-dependent mRNA export from the nucleus to the cytoplasm.
   7510..7873    -  CDS            HIV-1 gag (fragment): gag protein from human immunodeficiency virus 1; gag
   7857..7982    -  misc_feature   HIV-1 Ψ: packaging signal of human immunodeficiency virus type 1
   8029..8209    -  LTR            5' LTR (truncated): truncated 5' long terminal repeat (LTR) from HIV-1
   8224..8427    -  promoter       CMV promoter: human cytomegalovirus (CMV) immediate early promoter
   8428..8807    -  enhancer       CMV enhancer: human cytomegalovirus immediate early enhancer
   8908..8926    -  promoter       T3 promoter: promoter for bacteriophage T3 RNA polymerase
   8971..8987    -  protein_bind   lac operator: The lac repressor binds to the lac operator to inhibit transcription in E. coli. This inhibition can be relieved by adding lactose or isopropyl-β-D-thiogalactopyranoside (IPTG). lac repressor encoded by lacI
   8995..9025    -  promoter       lac promoter: promoter for the E. coli lac operon
   9040..9061    -  protein_bind   CAP binding site: CAP binding activates transcription in the presence of cAMP. E. coli catabolite activator protein
   9074..9166    -  CDS            lacI (fragment): lac repressor; lacI; The lac repressor binds to the lac operator to inhibit transcription in E. coli. This inhibition can be relieved by adding lactose or isopropyl-β-D-thiogalactopyranoside (IPTG).
   9168..9301    -  rep_origin     RSF ori (fragment): Plasmids containing the RSF 1030 origin of replication can be propagated in E. coli cells that contain additional plasmids with compatible origins.
