[The description below was written by a language model from this plasmid's Addgene catalogue record and pLannotate feature annotations shown in this document.]
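Description:
EGFP-miSFIT-2x is a third-generation-style, self-inactivating HIV-1 lentiviral transfer plasmid built on the pCCL.sin.cPPT bidirectional miR-17-3p sensor backbone and catalogued as a mammalian expression vector. It is propagated in E. coli through a high-copy ColE1/pUC origin with ampicillin selection (β-lactamase), and also carries an f1 origin and an SV40 origin. The viral genome is transcribed from a chimeric CMV enhancer/promoter fused to a truncated 5' LTR. It contains the Ψ packaging signal with a gag fragment, the RRE for Rev-dependent nuclear export, the cPPT/CTS, a WPRE and a ΔU3 3' LTR, so integrated proviruses lack LTR promoter activity.

The payload is a bidirectional expression unit. A human PGK promoter drives a truncated NGFR coding sequence (a surface marker, dNGFR in the backbone name) in the sense orientation of the viral genome, followed by the WPRE. Abutting it in the opposite direction, a minimal CMV promoter drives EGFP, which ends at its own SV40 polyadenylation signal. Minimal CMV has little activity alone and relies on the adjacent PGK element, so the two transcripts are coupled.

According to the depositor, EGFP is placed under control of a miR-17 microRNA response element, while NGFR serves as an unregulated internal control. The response element is not annotated in the feature table, though an unannotated gap between EGFP and its poly(A) signal is where such a 3' UTR site would be expected. The "2x" in the name is not explained in the record. The stated purpose is tuning EGFP expression. EGFP output can be normalised to NGFR in the same cells to measure how strongly endogenous miR-17 represses the reporter.
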