Addgene plasmid #124691: EGFP-miSFIT-2x
Purpose: Tuning expression of EGFP
Depositing lab: Tudor Fulga. Depositing organization: University of Oxford. Publication: Precise tuning of gene expression levels in mammalian cells. Michaels YS, Barnkob MB, Barbosa H, Baeumler TA, Thompson MK, Andre V, Colin-York H, Fritzsche M, Gileadi U, Sheppard HM, Knapp DJHF, Milne TA, Cerundolo V, Fulga TA. Nat Commun. 2019 Feb 18;10(1):818. doi: 10.1038/s41467-019-08777-y. PubMed 30778069.
Backbone
  Vector backbone: AB.pCCL.sin.cPPT.GFP.miR-17-3p.sensor.PGK.dNGFR.WPRE
  Backbone manufacturer: Addgene: 85866
  Vector type: Mammalian Expression
Growth in bacteria
  Bacterial resistance: Ampicillin, 100 μg/mL
  Growth temperature: 37°C
  Growth strain: NEB Stable
  Copy number: Unknown
Gene/Insert
  Gene/Insert name: EGFP
  Promoter: minimal CMV
  Cloning method: Restriction Enzyme; 5′ cloning site Unknown (unknown if destroyed)
Terms and licenses: Academic/Nonprofit Terms; Industry Terms: Not Available to Industry
Depositor comments: Bi-directional expression vector driving EGFP under control of a miR-17 MRE with NGFR as an internal control
How to cite: EGFP-miSFIT-2x was a gift from Tudor Fulga (Addgene plasmid # 124691 ; http://n2t.net/addgene:124691 ; RRID:Addgene_124691)
