>Addgene plasmid #124691 | EGFP-miSFIT-2x | depositor partial sequence | sequence record 238178 | miSFIT site
ACCCCGTGGAATTCGATATCAAGCTTCTCGAGGGTAGGCGTGTACGGTGGGAGGCCTATATAAGCAGAGC
TCGTTTAGTGAACCGTCAGATCGCCTGGAGACGCCATCCACGCTGTTTTGACCTCCATAGAAGACACCGG
GACCGATCCAGCCTCCGCGGAATTCACCATGGTGAGCAAGGGCGAGGAGCTGTTCACCGGGGTGGTGCCC
ATCCTGGTCGAGCTGGACGGCGACGTAAACGGCCACAAGTTCAGCGTGTCCGGCGAGGGCGAGGGCGATG
CCACCTACGGCAAGCTGACCCTGAAGTTCATCTGCACCACCGGCAAGCTGCCCGTGCCCTGGCCCACCCT
CGTGACCACCCTGACCTACGGCGTGCAGTGCTTCAGCCGCTACCCCGACCACATGAAGCAGCACGACTTC
TTCAAGTCCGCCATGCCCGAAGGCTACGTCCAGGAGCGCACCATCTTCTTCAAGGACGACGGCAACTACA
AGACCCGCGCCGAGGTGAAGTTCGAGGGCGACACCCTGGTGAACCGCATCGAGCTGAAGGGCATCGACTT
CAAGGAGGACGGCAACATCCTGGGGCACAAGCTGGAGTACAACTACAACAGCCACAACGTCTATATCATG
GCCGACAAGCAGAAGAACGGCATCAAGGTGAACTTCAAGATCCGCCACAACATCGAGGACGGCAGCGTGC
AGCTCGCCGACCACTACCAGCAGAACACCCCCATCGGCGACGGCCCCGTGCTGCTGCCCGACAACCACTA
CCTGAGCACCCAGTCCGCCCTGAGCAAAGACCCCAACGAGAAGCGCGATCACATGGTCCTGCTGGAGTTC
GTGACCGCCGCCGGGATCACTCTCGGCATGGACGAGCTGTACAAGTAAAGCGGCCGCGTCGAGAGATGGG
GGAGGCTAACTGAGCTAGCCTACCTGCACTGTAAGCACTTTGTATCTACCTGCACTGTAAGCACTTTGAC
CGGTACTAGCTTAGTCATGCACCGGGC
